Addgene plasmid #176919: pcDNA3.1(+)_Granulin 1-no linker
Purpose: express Granulin 1 without linker 2 in mammalian cells
Depositing lab: Thomas Kukar. Depositing organization: Emory University. Publication: Intracellular Proteolysis of Progranulin Generates Stable, Lysosomal Granulins that Are Haploinsufficient in Patients with Frontotemporal Dementia Caused by GRN Mutations. Holler CJ, Taylor G, Deng Q, Kukar T. eNeuro. 2017 Aug 18;4(4). pii: eN-NWR-0100-17. doi: 10.1523/ENEURO.0100-17.2017. eCollection 2017 Jul-Aug. PubMed 28828399.
Backbone
  Vector backbone: pcDNA3.1(+)
  Vector type: Mammalian Expression
  Selectable markers: Neomycin (select with G418)
Growth in bacteria
  Bacterial resistance: Ampicillin, 100 μg/mL
  Growth temperature: 37°C
  Growth strain: DH5alpha
  Copy number: High Copy
Gene/Insert
  Gene/Insert name: Granulin 1 (alt name: GRN)
  Species: H. sapiens (human)
  Entrez Gene: GRN (a.k.a. CLN11, FTD2, GEP, GP88, PCDGF, PEPI, PGRN)
  Tag / fusion protein: Twin-Strep and FLAG tags encoded after Signal Peptide (N terminal on insert)
Terms and licenses: Academic/Nonprofit Terms; Industry Terms: Not Available to Industry
How to cite: pcDNA3.1(+)_Granulin 1-no linker was a gift from Thomas Kukar (Addgene plasmid # 176919 ; http://n2t.net/addgene:176919 ; RRID:Addgene_176919)
