[The description below was written by a language model from this plasmid's Addgene catalogue record and pLannotate feature annotations shown in this document.]
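Description:
pcDNA3.1(+)_Granulin 1-no linker is a 5.7 kb mammalian expression plasmid built on the pcDNA3.1(+) backbone and designed to produce a single human granulin domain, Granulin 1, from the progranulin gene (GRN) without the adjacent linker 2 region. It is propagated in E. coli through a high-copy ColE1/pUC-type origin with ampicillin selection from the bla gene and its native promoter. An f1 origin is also present, which permits single-stranded DNA production. For selecting stably transfected mammalian cells, an SV40 enhancer/early promoter drives the neomycin phosphotransferase gene, which confers G418 resistance and is terminated by an SV40 polyadenylation signal.

The payload sits between the human cytomegalovirus immediate-early enhancer/promoter and the bovine growth hormone polyadenylation signal, an arrangement that gives strong constitutive transcription in most mammalian cell lines. A T7 promoter lies just upstream of the insert and can serve for in vitro transcription or as a sequencing primer site. The annotated open reading frame of roughly 345 bp matches a fragment of human GRN. According to the catalogue entry, Twin-Strep and FLAG tags are encoded immediately after the signal peptide, so the tags should remain at the N-terminus of the mature granulin once the signal peptide has directed the protein into the secretory pathway; the tags are not annotated separately in the feature table. They allow affinity purification and immunodetection of the small granulin peptide. Several short annotations (an HIV-1 LTR fragment, ble and lacI fragments, lac promoter/operator elements) appear to be backbone remnants or partial sequence matches rather than functional parts. The associated work concerns the processing of progranulin into stable lysosomal granulins and their deficiency in frontotemporal dementia caused by GRN mutations, which suggests use of the construct to study an individual granulin in cultured cells.
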