Features (pLannotate 1.2.2; 20 found; start..end, strand, type, name):
     28..80      -  misc_feature   bom (fragment): basis of mobility region from pBR322
    235..614     +  enhancer       CMV enhancer: human cytomegalovirus immediate early enhancer
    615..818     +  promoter       CMV promoter: human cytomegalovirus (CMV) immediate early promoter
    814..847     +  LTR            5' LTR (truncated) (fragment): truncated 5' long terminal repeat (LTR) from HIV-1
    863..881     +  promoter       T7 promoter: promoter for bacteriophage T7 RNA polymerase
    923..1267    +  CDS            GRN (fragment): GRN_HUMAN - Experimental evidence at protein level: Swiss-Prot protein existence level 1. [Granulin-7]: Stabilizes CTSD through interaction with CTSD leading to maintain its aspartic-type peptidase activity. From Homo sapiens (Human).
   1314..1538    +  polyA_signal   bGH poly(A) signal: bovine growth hormone polyadenylation signal
   1542..1563    +  promoter       SV40 promoter (fragment): SV40 enhancer and early promoter
   1584..2012    +  rep_origin     f1 ori (sequence partly withheld): f1 bacteriophage origin of replication; arrow indicates direction of (+) strand synthesis
   2026..2355    +  promoter       SV40 promoter: SV40 enhancer and early promoter
   2422..3213    +  CDS            neo: KKA2_KLEPN - Also known as kan, nptII. Experimental evidence at protein level: Swiss-Prot protein existence level 1. Resistance to kanamycin, neomycin, paromomycin, ribostamycin, butirosin and gentamicin B. From Klebsiella pneumoniae.
   3237..3395    +  CDS            ble (fragment): BLE_KLEPN - Experimental evidence at protein level: Swiss-Prot protein existence level 1. Binding protein with a strong affinity to the bleomycin family of antibiotics. Binds to CL990; an antimitotic-antibiotic compound. From Klebsiella pneumoniae.
   3390..3511    +  polyA_signal   SV40 poly(A) signal: SV40 polyadenylation signal
   3584..3600    -  protein_bind   lac operator: The lac repressor binds to the lac operator to inhibit transcription in E. coli. This inhibition can be relieved by adding lactose or isopropyl-β-D-thiogalactopyranoside (IPTG). lac repressor encoded by lacI
   3608..3638    -  promoter       lac promoter: promoter for the E. coli lac operon
   3653..3674    -  protein_bind   CAP binding site: CAP binding activates transcription in the presence of cAMP. E. coli catabolite activator protein
   3687..3779    -  CDS            lacI (fragment): lac repressor; lacI; The lac repressor binds to the lac operator to inhibit transcription in E. coli. This inhibition can be relieved by adding lactose or isopropyl-β-D-thiogalactopyranoside (IPTG).
   3962..4550    -  rep_origin     ori: high-copy-number ColE1/pMB1/pBR322/pUC origin of replication
   4721..5581    -  CDS            AmpR: β-lactamase; bla; confers resistance to ampicillin, carbenicillin, and related antibiotics
   5582..5686    -  promoter       AmpR promoter: bla
>Addgene plasmid #176919 | pcDNA3.1(+)_Granulin 1-no linker | addgene full sequence | sequence record 347159 | Addgene NGS Result
GACGGATCGGGAGATCTCCCGATCCCCTATGGTGCACTCTCAGTACAATCTGCTCTGATGCCGCATAGTT
AAGCCAGTATCTGCTCCCTGCTTGTGTGTTGGAGGTCGCTGAGTAGTGCGCGAGCAAAATTTAAGCTACA
ACAAGGCAAGGCTTGACCGACAATTGCATGAAGAATCTGCTTAGGGTTAGGCGTTTTGCGCTGCTTCGCG
ATGTACGGGCCAGATATACGCGTTGACATTGATTATTGACTAGTTATTAATAGTAATCAATTACGGGGTC
ATTAGTTCATAGCCCATATATGGAGTTCCGCGTTACATAACTTACGGTAAATGGCCCGCCTGGCTGACCG
CCCAACGACCCCCGCCCATTGACGTCAATAATGACGTATGTTCCCATAGTAACGCCAATAGGGACTTTCC
ATTGACGTCAATGGGTGGAGTATTTACGGTAAACTGCCCACTTGGCAGTACATCAAGTGTATCATATGCC
AAGTACGCCCCCTATTGACGTCAATGACGGTAAATGGCCCGCCTGGCATTATGCCCAGTACATGACCTTA
TGGGACTTTCCTACTTGGCAGTACATCTACGTATTAGTCATCGCTATTACCATGGTGATGCGGTTTTGGC
AGTACATCAATGGGCGTGGATAGCGGTTTGACTCACGGGGATTTCCAAGTCTCCACCCCATTGACGTCAA
TGGGAGTTTGTTTTGGCACCAAAATCAACGGGACTTTCCAAAATGTCGTAACAACTCCGCCCCATTGACG
CAAATGGGCGGTAGGCGTGTACGGTGGGAGGTCTATATAAGCAGAGCTCTCTGGCTAACTAGAGAACCCA
CTGCTTACTGGCTTATCGAAATTAATACGACTCACTATAGGGAGACCCAAGCTGGCTAGCGTTTAAACTT
AAGCTTGCCACCATGTGGACTCTGGTGAGCTGGGTCGCACTGACCGCAGGACTGGTGGCTGGATCTGCAT
GGAGTCACCCTCAGTTCGAGAAGGGAGGAGGAAGTGGAGGAGGATCAGGAGGAAGCGCATGGTCCCATCC
ACAGTTTGAAAAAGGCGCTTCTGACTACAAGGACGATGACGATAAAGGAGGCCCCTGCCAGGTCGATGCC
CACTGTTCTGCTGGCCATAGTTGCATCTTCACCGTGTCCGGGACAAGCTCCTGCTGTCCCTTTCCTGAGG
CCGTCGCTTGTGGGGACGGACACCATTGCTGTCCCAGGGGGTTCCACTGTTCCGCCGATGGACGGTCTTG
CTTTCAGTGACTCGAGTCTAGAGGGCCCGTTTAAACCCGCTGATCAGCCTCGACTGTGCCTTCTAGTTGC
CAGCCATCTGTTGTTTGCCCCTCCCCCGTGCCTTCCTTGACCCTGGAAGGTGCCACTCCCACTGTCCTTT
CCTAATAAAATGAGGAAATTGCATCGCATTGTCTGAGTAGGTGTCATTCTATTCTGGGGGGTGGGGTGGG
GCAGGACAGCAAGGGGGAGGATTGGGAAGACAATAGCAGGCATGCTGGGGATGCGGTGGGCTCTATGGCT
TCTGAGGCGGAAAGAACCAGCTGGGGCTCTAGGGGGTATCCCC
[124 nt withheld, positions 1584-1707]
C
[91 nt withheld, positions 1709-1799]
A
[49 nt withheld, positions 1801-1849]
CCTTTGACGTTGGAGTCCACGTTCTTT
[37 nt withheld, positions 1877-1913]
ACCCTATCTCGGTCTATTCTTTTGATTTATAAGGGATTTTGCCGATTTCGGCCTATTGGTTAAAAAATGA
GCTGATTTAACAAAAATTTAACGCGAATTAATTCTGTGGAATGTGTGTCAGTTAGGGTGTGGAAAGTCCC
CAGGCTCCCCAGCAGGCAGAAGTATGCAAAGCATGCATCTCAATTAGTCAGCAACCAGGTGTGGAAAGTC
CCCAGGCTCCCCAGCAGGCAGAAGTATGCAAAGCATGCATCTCAATTAGTCAGCAACCATAGTCCCGCCC
CTAACTCCGCCCATCCCGCCCCTAACTCCGCCCAGTTCCGCCCATTCTCCGCCCCATGGCTGACTAATTT
TTTTTATTTATGCAGAGGCCGAGGCCGCCTCTGCCTCTGAGCTATTCCAGAAGTAGTGAGGAGGCTTTTT
TGGAGGCCTAGGCTTTTGCAAAAAGCTCCCGGGAGCTTGTATATCCATTTTCGGATCTGATCAAGAGACA
GGATGAGGATCGTTTCGCATGATTGAACAAGATGGATTGCACGCAGGTTCTCCGGCCGCTTGGGTGGAGA
GGCTATTCGGCTATGACTGGGCACAACAGACAATCGGCTGCTCTGATGCCGCCGTGTTCCGGCTGTCAGC
GCAGGGGCGCCCGGTTCTTTTTGTCAAGACCGACCTGTCCGGTGCCCTGAATGAACTGCAGGACGAGGCA
GCGCGGCTATCGTGGCTGGCCACGACGGGCGTTCCTTGCGCAGCTGTGCTCGACGTTGTCACTGAAGCGG
GAAGGGACTGGCTGCTATTGGGCGAAGTGCCGGGGCAGGATCTCCTGTCATCTCACCTTGCTCCTGCCGA
GAAAGTATCCATCATGGCTGATGCAATGCGGCGGCTGCATACGCTTGATCCGGCTACCTGCCCATTCGAC
CACCAAGCGAAACATCGCATCGAGCGAGCACGTACTCGGATGGAAGCCGGTCTTGTCGATCAGGATGATC
TGGACGAAGAGCATCAGGGGCTCGCGCCAGCCGAACTGTTCGCCAGGCTCAAGGCGCGCATGCCCGACGG
CGAGGATCTCGTCGTGACCCATGGCGATGCCTGCTTGCCGAATATCATGGTGGAAAATGGCCGCTTTTCT
GGATTCATCGACTGTGGCCGGCTGGGTGTGGCGGACCGCTATCAGGACATAGCGTTGGCTACCCGTGATA
TTGCTGAAGAGCTTGGCGGCGAATGGGCTGACCGCTTCCTCGTGCTTTACGGTATCGCCGCTCCCGATTC
GCAGCGCATCGCCTTCTATCGCCTTCTTGACGAGTTCTTCTGAGCGGGACTCTGGGGTTCGAAATGACCG
ACCAAGCGACGCCCAACCTGCCATCACGAGATTTCGATTCCACCGCCGCCTTCTATGAAAGGTTGGGCTT
CGGAATCGTTTTCCGGGACGCCGGCTGGATGATCCTCCAGCGCGGGGATCTCATGCTGGAGTTCTTCGCC
CACCCCAACTTGTTTATTGCAGCTTATAATGGTTACAAATAAAGCAATAGCATCACAAATTTCACAAATA
AAGCATTTTTTTCACTGCATTCTAGTTGTGGTTTGTCCAAACTCATCAATGTATCTTATCATGTCTGTAT
ACCGTCGACCTCTAGCTAGAGCTTGGCGTAATCATGGTCATAGCTGTTTCCTGTGTGAAATTGTTATCCG
CTCACAATTCCACACAACATACGAGCCGGAAGCATAAAGTGTAAAGCCTGGGGTGCCTAATGAGTGAGCT
AACTCACATTAATTGCGTTGCGCTCACTGCCCGCTTTCCAGTCGGGAAACCTGTCGTGCCAGCTGCATTA
ATGAATCGGCCAACGCGCGGGGAGAGGCGGTTTGCGTATTGGGCGCTCTTCCGCTTCCTCGCTCACTGAC
TCGCTGCGCTCGGTCGTTCGGCTGCGGCGAGCGGTATCAGCTCACTCAAAGGCGGTAATACGGTTATCCA
CAGAATCAGGGGATAACGCAGGAAAGAACATGTGAGCAAAAGGCCAGCAAAAGGCCAGGAACCGTAAAAA
GGCCGCGTTGCTGGCGTTTTTCCATAGGCTCCGCCCCCCTGACGAGCATCACAAAAATCGACGCTCAAGT
CAGAGGTGGCGAAACCCGACAGGACTATAAAGATACCAGGCGTTTCCCCCTGGAAGCTCCCTCGTGCGCT
CTCCTGTTCCGACCCTGCCGCTTACCGGATACCTGTCCGCCTTTCTCCCTTCGGGAAGCGTGGCGCTTTC
TCATAGCTCACGCTGTAGGTATCTCAGTTCGGTGTAGGTCGTTCGCTCCAAGCTGGGCTGTGTGCACGAA
CCCCCCGTTCAGCCCGACCGCTGCGCCTTATCCGGTAACTATCGTCTTGAGTCCAACCCGGTAAGACACG
ACTTATCGCCACTGGCAGCAGCCACTGGTAACAGGATTAGCAGAGCGAGGTATGTAGGCGGTGCTACAGA
GTTCTTGAAGTGGTGGCCTAACTACGGCTACACTAGAAGAACAGTATTTGGTATCTGCGCTCTGCTGAAG
CCAGTTACCTTCGGAAAAAGAGTTGGTAGCTCTTGATCCGGCAAACAAACCACCGCTGGTAGCGGTGGTT
TTTTTGTTTGCAAGCAGCAGATTACGCGCAGAAAAAAAGGATCTCAAGAAGATCCTTTGATCTTTTCTAC
GGGGTCTGACGCTCAGTGGAACGAAAACTCACGTTAAGGGATTTTGGTCATGAGATTATCAAAAAGGATC
TTCACCTAGATCCTTTTAAATTAAAAATGAAGTTTTAAATCAATCTAAAGTATATATGAGTAAACTTGGT
CTGACAGTTACCAATGCTTAATCAGTGAGGCACCTATCTCAGCGATCTGTCTATTTCGTTCATCCATAGT
TGCCTGACTCCCCGTCGTGTAGATAACTACGATACGGGAGGGCTTACCATCTGGCCCCAGTGCTGCAATG
ATACCGCGAGACCCACGCTCACCGGCTCCAGATTTATCAGCAATAAACCAGCCAGCCGGAAGGGCCGAGC
GCAGAAGTGGTCCTGCAACTTTATCCGCCTCCATCCAGTCTATTAATTGTTGCCGGGAAGCTAGAGTAAG
TAGTTCGCCAGTTAATAGTTTGCGCAACGTTGTTGCCATTGCTACAGGCATCGTGGTGTCACGCTCGTCG
TTTGGTATGGCTTCATTCAGCTCCGGTTCCCAACGATCAAGGCGAGTTACATGATCCCCCATGTTGTGCA
AAAAAGCGGTTAGCTCCTTCGGTCCTCCGATCGTTGTCAGAAGTAAGTTGGCCGCAGTGTTATCACTCAT
GGTTATGGCAGCACTGCATAATTCTCTTACTGTCATGCCATCCGTAAGATGCTTTTCTGTGACTGGTGAG
TACTCAACCAAGTCATTCTGAGAATAGTGTATGCGGCGACCGAGTTGCTCTTGCCCGGCGTCAATACGGG
ATAATACCGCGCCACATAGCAGAACTTTAAAAGTGCTCATCATTGGAAAACGTTCTTCGGGGCGAAAACT
CTCAAGGATCTTACCGCTGTTGAGATCCAGTTCGATGTAACCCACTCGTGCACCCAACTGATCTTCAGCA
TCTTTTACTTTCACCAGCGTTTCTGGGTGAGCAAAAACAGGAAGGCAAAATGCCGCAAAAAAGGGAATAA
GGGCGACACGGAAATGTTGAATACTCATACTCTTCCTTTTTCAATATTATTGAAGCATTTATCAGGGTTA
TTGTCTCATGAGCGGATACATATTTGAATGTATTTAGAAAAATAAACAAATAGGGGTTCCGCGCACATTT
CCCCGAAAAGTGCCACCTGACGTC
